Addgene plasmid #34502: KHBD00390
Depositing lab: Bart Deplancke. Depositing organization: Swiss Federal Institute of Technology (EPFL). Publication: Automated protein-DNA interaction screening of Drosophila regulatory elements. Korneel Hens, Jean-Daniel Feuz, Alina Isakova, Antonina Lagovitina, Andreas Massouras, Julien Bryois, Patrick Callaerts, Susan E. Celniker, Bart Deplancke. Nat Methods. 2011 Oct 30;8(12):1065-70. 10.1038/nmeth.1763 PubMed 22037703.
Backbone
  Vector backbone: pDONR221
  Backbone manufacturer: Invitrogen
  Backbone size w/o insert (bp): 2536
  Vector type: Gateway Donor Vector
Growth in bacteria
  Bacterial resistance: Kanamycin, 50 μg/mL
  Growth temperature: 37°C
  Growth strain: DH5alpha
  Copy number: High Copy
Gene/Insert
  Gene/Insert name: CG6121 (alt names: FBgn0026080; Tip60)
  Species: D. melanogaster (fly)
  Insert size (bp): 1623
  Entrez Gene: Tip60 (a.k.a. Dmel_CG6121, 6121, CG6121, DmEG0007.7, Dmel/TIP60, Dmel\CG6121, Dmel\TIP60, EG0007.7, EG:EG0007.7, dTIP60, dTip60, dmHAG405)
  Cloning method: Gateway Cloning
  Sequencing primers: 5′ M13F; 3′ M13R
Terms and licenses: Academic/Nonprofit Terms; Industry Terms: Not Available to Industry
Depositor comments: Please note that the ORFs in this collection were cloned open-ended (without a stop codon).
How to cite: KHBD00390 was a gift from Bart Deplancke (Addgene plasmid # 34502 ; http://n2t.net/addgene:34502 ; RRID:Addgene_34502)
