[The description below was written by a language model from this plasmid's Addgene catalogue record.]
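Description:
KHBD00390 is a Gateway entry-type clone built in the pDONR221 backbone (Invitrogen), carrying the open reading frame of the Drosophila melanogaster gene CG6121, better known as Tip60. The insert is recorded as 1623 bp in a backbone of 2536 bp and was introduced by Gateway recombination, so the ORF is expected to sit between attL recombination sites, as is usual once a pDONR vector has undergone a BP reaction. The plasmid is maintained in standard E. coli cloning strains at high copy number and is selected with kanamycin. M13 forward and reverse priming sites flank the insert and are the recorded sequencing primers. No feature table accompanies the record, so the exact positions of these elements cannot be confirmed here.

As a donor/entry construct, the plasmid has no promoter, tag or reporter intended to drive expression of the insert. It serves as a shuttle from which the Tip60 coding sequence can be transferred by LR recombination into any compatible Gateway destination vector. The depositor notes that all ORFs in this collection were cloned open-ended, without a stop codon, which permits in-frame C-terminal fusions to tags or functional domains supplied by the destination vector. It also means a stop codon must be provided downstream. The clone belongs to a Drosophila ORF collection associated with work on automated protein–DNA interaction screening of fly regulatory elements, so its likely use is as a source of the ORF for building fusion constructs for such interaction assays, though the record does not name specific destination vectors.
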