>Addgene plasmid #34502 | KHBD00390 | depositor partial sequence | sequence record 41069 | KHBD00390 sequence 1623 bps
ATGAAAATTAACCACAAATATGAGTTCGACGACGATGTGGCCTCCATATGCGAGTCAACGGCCGCCCTAA
CCGAGGGATGTCGTTTACCCGTCAGGATGCACAAAACGGACGACTGGCCACTAGCGGAGATTGTGAGCAT
CAAGGAGTTGGATGGGCGCCGGCAGTTTTACGTGCACTATGTGGACTTCAACAAGCGCTTGGACGAGTGG
GTCAACGAGGAGGATCTGTACACGCGAAAGGTGCAATTTCCGCGGAGAGACGGCTCACAAACAGGCACCA
GCACTGGAGTGACCACGCCACAGCGCCACCATTCCCTAGCGGGCAGCGTTTCTCGGCCTACATCACCGCA
ACACCCTGGTTCCGGGGCTCTGGCAGCCATCCCCCAGACTCCTACTGGTGCATCAGGCAGTGTTCCTCCC
CCTGCTGGCATTCCAAACTCTGTGGCTCCACCCGGAACACCAAGCAGTGGGGGAGAGCTTGTGAATGGCA
ACAATCTGGCCGCAGCCCTTCAGAAACGCATCAATCGCAAGCGAAAAAACCACGGAGGCTCGGCCCATGG
ACACCACAGTCTGACCAGTCAACAGCAGCAGTCACATCCGCATCCTACAACTCCGCAGACACCCACGGCT
ACGCCCGTGCATGTGACCGGCGACGGTTTAATAAGCGGAGCGGCCAATGATGATGGTGATGGATCGCAGG
ATGGCAAGACGCCCACGCCGAGGCAATCAGGCAGCATGGTTACGCACCAGGACGACGTGGTCACCCGCAT
GAAGAACGTGGAGATGATCGAGCTGGGCAGGCATCGCATTAAGCCCTGGTATTTCTCACCCTATCCGCAA
GAGCTGTGTCAAATGCCCTGCATCTACATCTGCGAGTTCTGCCTGAAGTACAGGAAGAGCAGGAAGTGCC
TGGAGAGGCACCTGTCCAAGTGCAATCTTAGGCATCCACCGGGAAACGAGATCTATCGCAAACATACAAT
TTCCTTCTTTGAAATCGATGGACGCAAAAACAAGGTGTATGCCCAGAACTTGTGCCTGCTTGCCAAACTC
TTTCTCGACCACAAGACACTCTACTATGATACCGATCCGTTTCTCTTCTACGTAATGACAGAGTTCGACT
CGCGCGGCTTCCACATAGTAGGGTACTTCTCCAAGGAGAAGGAGAGCACAGAGGACTACAACGTGGCCTG
CATTCTCACAATGCCTCCGTATCAGCGCAAGGGCTACGGCAAGCTGCTCATTGAGTTCAGCTACGAGTTG
TCCAAGTTCGAGGGCAAGACGGGATCGCCGGAGAAACCATTGTCTGATCTGGGTTTGCTGTCCTATCGAT
CGTACTGGGCGCAAACCATACTGGAGATCTTTATCAGCCAAAACCCGAGCACGGACGGCGAAAAGCCCAC
TATAACTATAAACGACATCTGCGAATGCACATCCATCAAAAAAGAGGACGTGATCTCAACGCTGCAGAAC
CTGAACCTGATCAACTACTACAAGGGCCAGTACATCGTGTGCATCAACCGGGTTATCATCGAGCAACACC
GGCGAGCAATGGACAAGCGCAAGATCCGCATCGACTCGAAATGCCTGCACTGGACACCCAAAGACTGGTC
CAAGCGCTCCAAA
