>Addgene plasmid #34502 | KHBD00390 | addgene partial sequence | sequence record 42270 | M13-Rev 5'-CAGGAAACAGCTATGACC-3'
GGCAATAATGATTTTATTTTGACTGATAGTGACCTGTTCGTTGCAACAAATTGATAAGCAATGCTTTCTT
ATAATGCCAACTTTGTACAAGAAAGTTGGCAATTTGGAGCGCTTGGACCAGTCTTTGGGTGTCCAGTGCA
GGCATTTCGAGTCGATGCGGATCTTGCGCTTGTCCATTGCTCGCCGGTGTTGCTCGATGATAACCCGGTT
GATGCACACGATGTACTGGCCCTTGTAGTAGTTGATCAGGTTCAGGTTCTGCAGCGTTGAGATCACGTCC
TCTTTTTTGATGGATGTGCATTCGCAGATGTCGTTTATAGTTATAGTGGGCTTTTCGCCGTCCGTGCTCG
GGTTTTGGCTGATAAAGATCTCCAGTATGGTTTGCGCCCAGTACGATCGATAGGACAGCAAACCCAGATC
AGACAATGGTTTCTCCGGCGATCCCGTCTTGCCCTCGAACTTGGACAACTCGTAGCTGAACTCAATGAGC
AGCTTGCCGTAGCCCTTGCGCTGATACGGAGGCATTGTGAGAATGCAGGCCACGTTGTAGTCCTCTGTGC
TCTCCTTCTCCTTGGAGAAGTACCCTACTATGTGGAAGCCGCGCGAGTCGAACTCTGTCATTACGTAGAA
GAGAAACGGATCGGTATCATAGTAGAGTGTCTTGTGGTCGAGAAAGAGTTTGGCAAGCAGGCACAAGTTC
TGGGCATACACCTTGTTTTTGCGTCCATCGATTTCAAAGAAGGAAATTGTATGTTTGCGATAGATCTCGT
TTCCCGGTGGATGCCTAAGATTGCACTTGGACAGGTGCCTCTCCAGGCACTTCCTGCTCTTCCTGTACTT
CAGGCAGAACTCGC
